>Addgene plasmid #186004 | NSP10-1x-BioID2 pbabe-puro (SARS-CoV-2) | addgene full sequence | sequence record 364537 | Addgene NGS Result
CTGCAGCCTGAATATGGGCCAAACAGGATATCTGTGGTAAGCAGTTCCTGCCCCGGCTCAGGGCCAAGAA
CAGATGGAACAGCTGAATATGGGCCAAACAGGATATCTGTGGTAAGCAGTTCCTGCCCCGGCTCAGGGCC
AAGAACAGATGGTCCCCAGATGCGGTCCAGCCCTCAGCAGTTTCTAGAGAACCATCAGATGTTTCCAGGG
TGCCCCAAGGACCTGAAATGACCCTGTGCCTTATTTGAACTAACCAATCAGTTCGCTTCTCGCTTCTGTT
CGCGCGCTTCTGCTCCCCGAGCTCAATAAAAGAGCCCACAACCCCTCACTCGGGGCGCCAGTCCTCCGAT
TGACTGAGTCGCCCGGGTACCCGTGTATCCAATAAACCCTCTTGCAGTTGCATCCGACTTGTGGTCTCGC
TGTTCCTTGGGAGGGTCTCCTCTGAGTGATTGACTACCCGTCAGCGGGGGTCTTTCATTTGGGGGCTCGT
CCGGGATCGGGAGACCCCTGCCCAGGGACCACCGACCCACCACCGGGAGGCAAGCTGGCCAGCAACTTAT
CTGTGTCTGTCCGATTGTCTAGTGTCTATGACTGATTTTATGCGCCTGCGTCGGTACTAGTTAGCTAACT
AGCTCTGTATCTGGCGGACCCGTGGTGGAACTGACGAGTTCTGAACACCCGGCCGCAACCCTGGGAGACG
TCCCAGGGACTTTGGGGGCCGTTTTTGTGGCCCGACCTGAGGAAGGGAGTCGATGTGGAATCCGACCCCG
TCAGGATATGTGGTTCTGGTAGGAGACGAGAACCTAAAACAGTTCCCGCCTCCGTCTGAATTTTTGCTTT
CGGTTTGGAACCGAAGCCGCGCGTCTTGTCTGCTGCAGCGCTGCAGCATCGTTCTGTGTTGTCTCTGTCT
GACTGTGTTTCTGTATTTGTCTGAAAATTAGGGCCAGACTGTTACCACTCCCTTAAGTTTGACCTTAGGT
CACTGGAAAGATGTCGAGCGGATCGCTCACAACCAGTCGGTAGATGTCAAGAAGAGACGTTGGGTTACCT
TCTGCTCTGCAGAATGGCCAACCTTTAACGTCGGATGGCCGCGAGACGGCACCTTTAACCGAGACCTCAT
CACCCAGGTTAAGATCAAGGTCTTTTCACCTGGCCCGCATGGACACCCAGACCAGGTCCCCTACATCGTG
ACCTGGGAAGCCTTGGCTTTTGACCCCCCTCCCTGGGTCAAGCCCTTTGTACACCCTAAGCCTCCGCCTC
CTCTTCCTCCATCCGCCCCGTCTCTCCCCCTTGAACCTCCTCGTTCGACCCCGCCTCGATCCTCCCTTTA
TCCAGCCCTCACTCCTTCTCTAGGCGCCGGCCGGATCCGCCACCATG
[417 nt withheld, positions 1378-1794]
ACCGGTGGTGGAGGCGGGTCTGAATTCTTCAAGAACCTGATCTGGCTGAAGGAGGTGGACAGCACCCAGG
AGAGACTGAAGGAGTGGAACGTGAGCTACGGCACCGCCCTGGTGGCCGACAGACAGACCAAGGGCAGAGG
CGGCCTGGGCAGAAAGTGGCTGAGCCAGGAGGGCGGCCTGTACTTCAGCTTCCTGCTGAACCCCAAGGAG
TTCGAGAACCTGCTGCAGCTGCCCCTGGTGCTGGGCCTGAGCGTGAGCGAGGCCCTGGAGGAGATCACCG
AGATCCCCTTCAGCCTGAAGTGGCCCAACGACGTGTACTTCCAGGAGAAGAAGGTGAGCGGCGTGCTGTG
CGAGCTGAGCAAGGACAAGCTGATCGTGGGCATCGGCATCAACGTGAACCAGAGAGAGATCCCCGAGGAG
ATCAAGGACAGAGCCACCACCCTGTACGAGATCACCGGCAAGGACTGGGACAGAAAGGAGGTGCTGCTGA
AGGTGCTGAAGAGAATCAGCGAGAACCTGAAGAAGTTCAAGGAGAAGAGCTTCAAGGAGTTCAAGGGCAA
GATCGAGAGCAAGATGCTGTACCTGGGCGAGGAGGTGAAGCTGCTGGGCGAGGGCAAGATCACCGGCAAG
CTGGTGGGCCTGAGCGAGAAGGGCGGCGCCCTGATCCTGACCGAGGAGGGCATCAAGGAGATCCTGAGCG
GCGAGTTCAGCCTGAGAAGAAGCTACCCTTACGATGTACCGGATTACGCATGAGTCGACCCTGTGGAATG
TGTGTCAGTTAGGGTGTGGAAAGTCCCCAGGCTCCCCAGCAGGCAGAAGTATGCAAAGCATGCATCTCAA
TTAGTCAGCAACCAGGTGTGGAAAGTCCCCAGGCTCCCCAGCAGGCAGAAGTATGCAAAGCATGCATCTC
AATTAGTCAGCAACCATAGTCCCGCCCCTAACTCCGCCCATCCCGCCCCTAACTCCGCCCAGTTCCGCCC
ATTCTCCGCCCCATGGCTGACTAATTTTTTTTATTTATGCAGAGGCCGAGGCCGCCTCGGCCTCTGAGCT
ATTCCAGAAGTAGTGAGGAGGCTTTTTTGGAGGCCTAGGCTTTTGCAAAAAGCTTACCATGACCGAGTAC
AAGCCCACGGTGCGCCTCGCCACCCGCGACGACGTCCCCAGGGCCGTACGCACCCTCGCCGCCGCGTTCG
CCGACTACCCCGCCACGCGCCACACCGTCGATCCGGACCGCCACATCGAGCGGGTCACCGAGCTGCAAGA
ACTCTTCCTCACGCGCGTCGGGCTCGACATCGGCAAGGTGTGGGTCGCGGACGACGGCGCCGCGGTGGCG
GTCTGGACCACGCCGGAGAGCGTCGAAGCGGGGGCGGTGTTCGCCGAGATCGGCCCGCGCATGGCCGAGT
TGAGCGGTTCCCGGCTGGCCGCGCAGCAACAGATGGAAGGCCTCCTGGCGCCGCACCGGCCCAAGGAGCC
CGCGTGGTTCCTGGCCACCGTCGGCGTCTCGCCCGACCACCAGGGCAAGGGTCTGGGCAGCGCCGTCGTG
CTCCCCGGAGTGGAGGCGGCCGAGCGCGCCGGGGTGCCCGCCTTCCTGGAGACCTCCGCGCCCCGCAACC
TCCCCTTCTACGAGCGGCTCGGCTTCACCGTCACCGCCGACGTCGAGGTGCCCGAAGGACCGCGCACCTG
GTGCATGACCCGCAAGCCCGGTGCCTGACGCCCGCCCCACGACCCGCAGCGCCCGACCGAAAGGAGCGCA
CGACCCCATGCATCGATAAAATAAAAGATTTTATTTAGTCTCCAGAAAAAGGGGGGAATGAAAGACCCCA
CCTGTAGGTTTGGCAAGCTAGCTTAAGTAACGCCATTTTGCAAGGCATGGAAAAATACATAACTGAGAAT
AGAGAAGTTCAGATCAAGGTCAGGAACAGATGGAACAGCTGAATATGGGCCAAACAGGATATCTGTGGTA
AGCAGTTCCTGCCCCGGCTCAGGGCCAAGAACAGATGGAACAGCTGAATATGGGCCAAACAGGATATCTG
TGGTAAGCAGTTCCTGCCCCGGCTCAGGGCCAAGAACAGATGGTCCCCAGATGCGGTCCAGCCCTCAGCA
GTTTCTAGAGAACCATCAGATGTTTCCAGGGTGCCCCAAGGACCTGAAATGACCCTGTGCCTTATTTGAA
CTAACCAATCAGTTCGCTTCTCGCTTCTGTTCGCGCGCTTCTGCTCCCCGAGCTCAATAAAAGAGCCCAC
AACCCCTCACTCGGGGCGCCAGTCCTCCGATTGACTGAGTCGCCCGGGTACCCGTGTATCCAATAAACCC
TCTTGCAGTTGCATCCGACTTGTGGTCTCGCTGTTCCTTGGGAGGGTCTCCTCTGAGTGATTGACTACCC
GTCAGCGGGGGTCTTTCACATGCAGCATGTATCAAAATTAATTTGGTTTTTTTTCTTAAGTATTTACATT
AAATGGCCATAGTTGCATTAATGAATCGGCCAACGCGCGGGGAGAGGCGGTTTGCGTATTGGGCGCTCTT
CCGCTTCCTCGCTCACTGACTCGCTGCGCTCGGTCGTTCGGCTGCGGCGAGCGGTATCAGCTCACTCAAA
GGCGGTAATACGGTTATCCACAGAATCAGGGGATAACGCAGGAAAGAACATGTGAGCAAAAGGCCAGCAA
AAGGCCAGGAACCGTAAAAAGGCCGCGTTGCTGGCGTTTTTCCATAGGCTCCGCCCCCCTGACGAGCATC
ACAAAAATCGACGCTCAAGTCAGAGGTGGCGAAACCCGACAGGACTATAAAGATACCAGGCGTTTCCCCC
TGGAAGCTCCCTCGTGCGCTCTCCTGTTCCGACCCTGCCGCTTACCGGATACCTGTCCGCCTTTCTCCCT
TCGGGAAGCGTGGCGCTTTCTCATAGCTCACGCTGTAGGTATCTCAGTTCGGTGTAGGTCGTTCGCTCCA
AGCTGGGCTGTGTGCACGAACCCCCCGTTCAGCCCGACCGCTGCGCCTTATCCGGTAACTATCGTCTTGA
GTCCAACCCGGTAAGACACGACTTATCGCCACTGGCAGCAGCCACTGGTAACAGGATTAGCAGAGCGAGG
TATGTAGGCGGTGCTACAGAGTTCTTGAAGTGGTGGCCTAACTACGGCTACACTAGAAGAACAGTATTTG
GTATCTGCGCTCTGCTGAAGCCAGTTACCTTCGGAAAAAGAGTTGGTAGCTCTTGATCCGGCAAACAAAC
CACCGCTGGTAGCGGTGGTTTTTTTGTTTGCAAGCAGCAGATTACGCGCAGAAAAAAAGGATCTCAAGAA
GATCCTTTGATCTTTTCTACGGGGTCTGACGCTCAGTGGAACGAAAACTCACGTTAAGGGATTTTGGTCA
TGAGATTATCAAAAAGGATCTTCACCTAGATCCTTTTGCGGCCGCAAATCAATCTAAAGTATATATGAGT
AAACTTGGTCTGACAGTTACCAATGCTTAATCAGTGAGGCACCTATCTCAGCGATCTGTCTATTTCGTTC
ATCCATAGTTGCCTGACTCCCCGTCGTGTAGATAACTACGATACGGGAGGGCTTACCATCTGGCCCCAGT
GCTGCAATGATACCGCGAGACCCACGCTCACCGGCTCCAGATTTATCAGCAATAAACCAGCCAGCCGGAA
GGGCCGAGCGCAGAAGTGGTCCTGCAACTTTATCCGCCTCCATCCAGTCTATTAATTGTTGCCGGGAAGC
TAGAGTAAGTAGTTCGCCAGTTAATAGTTTGCGCAACGTTGTTGCCATTGCTACAGGCATCGTGGTGTCA
CGCTCGTCGTTTGGTATGGCTTCATTCAGCTCCGGTTCCCAACGATCAAGGCGAGTTACATGATCCCCCA
TGTTGTGCAAAAAAGCGGTTAGCTCCTTCGGTCCTCCGATCGTTGTCAGAAGTAAGTTGGCCGCAGTGTT
ATCACTCATGGTTATGGCAGCACTGCATAATTCTCTTACTGTCATGCCATCCGTAAGATGCTTTTCTGTG
ACTGGTGAGTACTCAACCAAGTCATTCTGAGAATAGTGTATGCGGCGACCGAGTTGCTCTTGCCCGGCGT
CAATACGGGATAATACCGCGCCACATAGCAGAACTTTAAAAGTGCTCATCATTGGAAAACGTTCTTCGGG
GCGAAAACTCTCAAGGATCTTACCGCTGTTGAGATCCAGTTCGATGTAACCCACTCGTGCACCCAACTGA
TCTTCAGCATCTTTTACTTTCACCAGCGTTTCTGGGTGAGCAAAAACAGGAAGGCAAAATGCCGCAAAAA
AGGGAATAAGGGCGACACGGAAATGTTGAATACTCATACTCTTCCTTTTTCAATATTATTGAAGCATTTA
TCAGGGTTATTGTCTCATGAGCGGATACATATTTGAATGTATTTAGAAAAATAAACAAATAGGGGTTCCG
CGCACATTTCCCCGAAAAGTGCCAC
Features (pLannotate 1.2.2; 13 found; start..end, strand, type, name):
      8..477     +  LTR            LTR: long terminal repeat from Moloney murine leukemia virus
    601..875     +  misc_feature   MESV Ψ (fragment): packaging signal of murine embryonic stem cell virus
    942..1358    +  CDS            gag (truncated): truncated Moloney murine leukemia virus (MMLV) gag gene lacking the start codon
   1378..1797    +  CDS            R1A_SARS2 (fragment) (sequence partly withheld): Experimental evidence at protein level: Swiss-Prot protein existence level 1. [Non-structural protein 10]: Plays a pivotal role in viral transcription by stimulating both nsp14 3'-5' exoribonuclease and nsp16 2'-O-methyltransferase activities. Therefore plays an essential role in viral mRNAs cap methylation. From Severe acute respiratory syndrome coronavirus 2 (2019-nCoV) (SARS-CoV-2).
   1822..2517    +  CDS            BioID2: promiscuous R40G mutant of a biotin protein ligase from Aquifex aeolicus (Kim et al., 2016)
   2564..2893    +  promoter       SV40 promoter: SV40 enhancer and early promoter
   2903..3502    +  CDS            PuroR: puromycin N-acetyltransferase; pac from Streptomyces alboniger; confers resistance to puromycin
   3601..3722    +  LTR            3' LTR (ΔU3) (fragment): self-inactivating 3' long terminal repeat (LTR) from Moloney murine leukemia virus
   3723..4192    +  LTR            LTR: long terminal repeat from Moloney murine leukemia virus
   4258..4310    -  CDS            lacI (fragment): lac repressor; lacI; The lac repressor binds to the lac operator to inhibit transcription in E. coli. This inhibition can be relieved by adding lactose or isopropyl-β-D-thiogalactopyranoside (IPTG).
   4493..5081    -  rep_origin     ori: high-copy-number ColE1/pMB1/pBR322/pUC origin of replication
   5241..6101    -  CDS            AmpR: β-lactamase; bla; confers resistance to ampicillin, carbenicillin, and related antibiotics
   6102..6206    -  promoter       AmpR promoter: bla
