[The description below was written by a language model from this plasmid's Addgene catalogue record and pLannotate feature annotations shown in this document.]
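Description:
NSP10-1x-BioID2 pbabe-puro is a Moloney murine leukemia virus-based retroviral expression plasmid built on the pBabe-puro backbone for stable expression of a SARS-CoV-2 bait protein in mammalian cells. It is propagated in E. coli through a high-copy ColE1/pUC-type origin and ampicillin resistance (AmpR with its own bla promoter). The retroviral cassette is flanked by MoMLV long terminal repeats. Downstream of the 5′ LTR lie a packaging signal (Ψ) and a truncated gag segment lacking its start codon, which together allow the vector RNA to be encapsidated when the viral structural proteins are supplied in trans by a packaging system.

The payload, cloned between BamHI and EcoRI sites, is the coding region for non-structural protein 10 (NSP10), a cleavage product of the ORF1ab polyprotein that stimulates the nsp14 exoribonuclease and nsp16 2′-O-methyltransferase activities. It is fused at its C terminus to BioID2, the promiscuous R40G mutant biotin ligase from Aquifex aeolicus, and to an HA epitope tag. The HA tag is listed in the catalogue entry but is not separately annotated in the feature table. Transcription of the fusion is driven by the 5′ LTR, while an internal SV40 early promoter drives puromycin N-acetyltransferase so that transduced cells can be selected with puromycin. The "1x" in the name is not explained in the record.

In cells, the BioID2 moiety biotinylates proteins in the vicinity of NSP10, so that neighbouring host proteins can be captured and identified. The construct belongs to a set made to map a proximity interactome for SARS-CoV-2 proteins.
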