Addgene plasmid #186004: NSP10-1x-BioID2 pbabe-puro (SARS-CoV-2)
Purpose: Expresses SARS-CoV-2 NSP10 fused to BioID2 and HA tag
Depositing lab: Kyle Roux. Depositing organization: Sanford Research. Publication: A BioID-Derived Proximity Interactome for SARS-CoV-2 Proteins. May DG, Martin-Sancho L, Anschau V, Liu S, Chrisopulos RJ, Scott KL, Halfmann CT, Diaz Pena R, Pratt D, Campos AR, Roux KJ. Viruses. 2022 Mar 15;14(3). pii: v14030611. doi: 10.3390/v14030611. PubMed 35337019.
Backbone
  Vector backbone: pBabe-puro
  Vector type: Mammalian Expression, Retroviral
  Selectable markers: Puromycin
Growth in bacteria
  Bacterial resistance: Ampicillin, 100 μg/mL
  Growth temperature: 37°C
  Growth strain: NEB Stable
  Copy number: Unknown
Gene/Insert
  Gene/Insert name: SARS-CoV-2 NSP10
  Species: SARS-CoV-2
  Entrez Gene: ORF1ab (a.k.a. GU280_gp01)
  Promoter: LTR
  Tag / fusion protein: BioID2 (C terminal on insert); HA (C terminal on insert)
  Cloning method: Restriction Enzyme; 5′ cloning site BamHI (not destroyed); 3′ cloning site EcoRI (not destroyed)
  Sequencing primers: 5′ pBabeF
Terms and licenses: Academic/Nonprofit Terms; Industry Terms: Not Available to Industry
How to cite: NSP10-1x-BioID2 pbabe-puro (SARS-CoV-2) was a gift from Kyle Roux (Addgene plasmid # 186004)
